>Addgene plasmid #85242 | pH6Z-603 | addgene full sequence | sequence record 172637 | Addgene NGS Result
GGCCTTTTGCTCACATGTTCTTTCCTGCGTTATCCCCTGATTCTGTGGATAACCGTATTACCGCCTTTGA
GTGAGCTGATACCGCTCGCCGCAGCCGAACGACCGAGCGCAGCGAGTCAGTGAGCGAGGAAGCGGAAGAG
CGCCCAATACGCAAACCGCCTCTCCCCGCGCGTTGGCCGATTCATTAATGCAGCTGGCACGACAGGTTTC
CCGACTGGAAAGCGGGCAGTGAGCGCAACGCAATTAATGTGAGTTAGCTCACTCATTAGGCACCCCAGGC
TTTACACTTTATGCTTCCGGCTCGTATGTTGTGTGGAATTGTGAGCGGATAACAATTTCACACAGGAAAC
AGCTATGACCATGATTACGCCAAGCTCGAAATTAACCCTCACTAAAGGGAACAAAAGCTGGTACCGGGCC
CCCCCTCGAGGTCGACGGTATCGATATAAAAAGACTGAAAAATCCAGATCTAAACGTTACAGAATACGAG
TATGCTCTGGCCTCTAAAAAGAAGACCATCCAAGCATTAACTTCCGAACAAATAACGCGTGCCATAGCGA
AATGTAATAAAAACGGAGAAGGTCTTTTTTCTCCAGTAAAACCAGGATTACAAGGATTATTAGAAATCTC
CGCTTCCGATAAATACGTTCAGATACAAGATAAGCGCATCTACAGAAGACAACACCTACACAAAGATTAT
CACCGTCCCTTTCCTGTATTCAGAGTGCAGCTTTTACATAAAAATATTTTTTGCTTCGGGAACTCTGAAG
ATTGGTACGAAAACATGGGATTTAACCGCATCTTACAGTATCTCCCCGACGAATATATCTCTGATGAAGC
TCTAACTCGCGCCATCTGGCTACAAGACACACATTTTCTCTGCGACGACTTCGAAAAACAATTCTATACT
ACACGACACGAAATATTCAACGAACGCATACCAGTCACAAATTACATAGGAGACTTGGATCTTCCGCTGC
AAGATACAGCAACCATTACGGAGGAAACATTTTTCTCGATGTGTCGCCTCATAAGACTTACCCTCATCAA
CGCCTGGAAAAAAATTTTTCCAAGCATCGACACACACACACATCCCATCTTCTTCTTCAAAACCCAGTGC
GACACGACTAACGACGCACTAGACTATACTGAAGATCCAACCGAAATCAAACAATTCTGTATTTGTCGGA
AAAAGATCGGTCTTAGAATATCAATCCCATTACCTAATGGCACAGCGATCGCCGGGGGAGAACCATTAAA
ACAATTATCCAAGATTTTAAATCACGTTATGTGTTTAGATCAAGAGCTTAGTCAGATCCTCAATTCCCTA
ACATTTCCCGGAGAATGTTTCGACATCGGCATTTACCACACAGGTCACTGCATCAGAATAGGCTATATGT
ACAAGACAGACATGGACAAAGGGAAAATGCTACATGGACGGCTAACTCCCATATTTATCGTCCCAGAAGG
TTACCGAAATTCTTGCAAGACGTTTATTCAGATGCAAATGGATTTAAACAACCTTCTACATCACGGTACT
AAGAAGGCTCCCATCGAAGAATTAATCTATAGCATAACGGATAAAGGCTGCCCTAAAGAAAACCTAAGTT
TCATGGATTTAAAATCCAGACAACTGTGGAACAAAGTTAACATAGCTACAGACACTCTAATCACCAAGTA
CCTGAACACGCATGGTTTTAACAACAATGCAACATCAGCGGATGACTCCCTTTTATCGTTTATTAGATTA
ATCGGATGGCCAATCATTAAAACGCAATTAATTACTCATTACGAGACTAGGATAGCGCAACAGTTTTCAC
AAGTAACTTTTCTCAAAATAGATTCAAAGAACCTTCAGATCAAAAAAACACAATTTGGAAGAGTTTCGGA
TTTTAGCTGCCTGAACAGACAACATAGAGGAAATCGAGATAACGTCCTAGTTTACATACAACTCAAAGCC
GACGGAAATCGGTTAATTCTCATCTTGTGGAGCACATGCTTTGCTACTAAATGCCAGTCCAACAGCAAAC
AAGTACATTGTTCCATCGCCTTAGAGCAATTAAAAAACTAACTTACTACCTATAAACCCAGACCTTCTTT
TAGTATTTACCATTTGACTCCAACGCACATGCTAACTAAATCGCGCCATATCACAGCATTTCCGGAGATT
AAAGCATTAGCAACACCGTCCTTCGTTCTTTCACACAACTTAACCGCAAAAAAGCGCCAACGGAAAGCAT
CTCAAAAAACATATAAAGAGGCCAATTTATGTCATTTCATTTATTATAAGCAAACATGTATCCTCGTGGA
GTAAAACGCTCACAACATGATCGTCATAAACAAACCGCCTTCAGAACGATAAAACGTTCCATCACGCATA
GACCAACCAGCAAGTTCATCAGCCATTTCGCCAAAAATTTTCGAGGAAAACTCGCACCTCTGAAACAACT
GGATGAATCTAGACTAGACGCACTAAGTCTGACAGAGTTAGAACAGCTGAAGACCATCATCGAAGAGAAA
CAACAAGAAAAACGCGCTCAAAACAATGCAATCACCTTTCTGCCTAACCTTCCAACAGTCCCCTTTGCCG
ACACAAACTTTTCGATAAAATCTCTTGGCCTGAGACCTTACAACGGAGACGCCCGTGATCCAAAACAACG
CATCCGAGACAGATTTCCACAGACGCATGAACGAATTTGTCTCCTAACTAATGACATACTGGAAACCGAC
CTGCTGCTTCGCTATCGACAATGTCTCGACTCGCTCACGCGAGAAGAAAATCAGCAACTAATGGGCGACC
GGATATTCTCCCTGACCAACTCACCTTGTCTTGCTTTTACAGTTGCTACAGTAGAAGAAGCCTGCAGTTA
TTTTAAATTTCACGATCTGCACAACCTACCGGTCAACCCACAAGACTTATTCATGTATACCATCACCGTC
ATGAAATTCGAATTTTTCAACAAACTCAACATGGCGAAATTAACCTGTGTTTTCAACGACAACGGACACG
GCGACATCGAATACCGAAAACTCAGGCAACTCTGCGGTAAACCTGTACTAGATCGAGAGATGCCAAACTC
CGAATTTGAAGTACAACAACAAACTCCAGACTCATTTAGACACCCAATTCAACAAGCCATGTCCATCGTT
GTGACGTTCGCTCGAATACTACGACAAATTAAAGAACATATCATACGAACAAAGAAACCGCAATTCATCC
GCGATTTCGACACAGAACGTGTAGCCGAGCGATACGAATGCGGTCTGATAAGCAGGCTCATCGGAAAGCA
ATTCAGCAACCATAAATGCGATGATGTTAGCTGTCAAAATAGAATCGAACGAATCATGGCTCCTTGGAAA
CCAAGTCTATTTTTCTGCACTTATTTCGCCAAAGACGCACCAAAGTTTAAGCTGTTTCCAAATCTTCCTC
ACGAATACCGAAATCTTTCTTTTACTTGTCCAAAGGTCGACATGGAACCTTCATGCAGCTATTCAACAAG
TCGCGACCTACCTCAGACCTCTCATCGTTCACATAAAAACCAAGGTACGCCTAAGGTTAAATCCAAAGTT
TGCGTCGAAAAACCAGACACCTCAAACCTAACAACGACAAAAACAACTACCGAAATTCTCATAGAAGAAT
CAATGGAAACCGACAACAAAATACCAGATCCTAGAGAACTAAACTTCAATCAAGCAAAACAAGACGAAAT
TGTGATTATTAACATTAATGAAAACGTCAACTCTAAACATGAAAGTGAATCAAGTGTTGAAATGGACTTA
GATTTAGACTATGAAGCTGACACCTGTGAAACTAACTTAAACACATATTCTTCTGACTCAGAATAACTAT
CTTACTGTAAACAAATTCTTACAAGTATGTTTTGTACAAAGGTTTTTGCTGTCACACTCTGAACTATTTC
TTTTTAAAATCAAAAAAATCTCGATGCCAAAGCTTTCTGTACCCCAAGTGAAATTCGAAATAAATATTAA
CTAAAATTTGGAAGCCTGTTTTAGATTCTATTCGTGAAACTGTTTTTCTTTAAACGGTAAATTCAAACTC
CGAAAAAGGTTCAAACAATGCAATCGAAAACGTCGTCATAACCTTCTCGTCGCGGCTAAAAATGCGACAA
AGCTATTCTAAATACCAATTCCTTATTTCTAAACACGAAATGAACGACTTATTACAATTTGACATTGCGT
TTTGACATGAGCTAAACCATCGACTTCAAACACCTCACAGTCTAGTAGATATGAAAACTAAACCAAAAAA
TTTTACACGGACTTATATCTTTACCGAACCATGATCTAAAATTGAAATACTAAATACATTCACTGATAAA
CACATAGCAAACCTCGAAGAACTTGCTCTGTTAACGTGAATTTAACAGCATGCTTTACCATTTACCCGAT
TTAAAATTTATTAATTTCAAAAATACCGTGAAAACTACTGTATTTGTGAATGTTTTGTCACTTTGTGAAT
TCTACATTTTAAAATGCTTAAATTACATGTGGAATTAAATATTGAAATTCTACTGAAAACCTCGAAGAGC
TTGCTCTGTTAACGTGAAGAATCTAATAGTATGCTTTATTACTTACACGATTTAAAATTTATTAATTTTT
AAAAAATATCACGAAAACTACTGTATTCGTAAATATGTTTTCACCTTGTGAGTTATACGTTTTAAAATGC
TTAAATTACATGTGGAATTAATTTTTGAAATTCCGCTGAAAAGTTTACTGTCGCCGGCAAATTAATTTTT
TTGTAGAAAATAGTACACGAAGGATCATTTTCAGTCAAACGTCTCAAGTCGTACCCCAGCGTCCCTCTGA
ACAGCCGGCCGCTCGCAGCCTTTTTAAATCCTGTTCTGAGAATGTATAATTAGGCTATGACGTAAACGCC
ACGCCTTCGTTCTCCCGTCCTCAATAAGTTTATTAAAAAACTATATATATAATATACTATTGTACCTGAG
GTGGACGACGATTTACATAAATTTAAATTAAGGGGCGTGTCATGTCATCTGCGTGGAAAATATTTGCATA
AGAAAATCGTTTTTCTTTTGTCCGTAAAACTCATATAGAAAACGGTATATTTCAACTTGTGGTTTACTTT
TATGTTTGATGACGCGTGTTATGTTACGTCAAACATAATATATAAGGATTTCACCACAAAAACCCATTAT
CTTTGTTTTTGTGATCGAATCCACAAAGATGGCTGATGAAAACGAAACGGTGGTTTCTGCTCCTGTTTCT
ACTGCTGCTTGGATCTATGTTTTTCCAAAAGAGAAAGAACTTTTGGATGTTTTATCTGTTTTATCGTTAA
TGGAGAGAAATTCTCCTGTAGTTATTTCGCCGTTGTTAATGAATTTGACTGTAGAAAACGATTTCTCGAC
CACGGTTAAAACACCTATCACTAACTTTGGAGGCACAATTCTAACTAAAATTACGTCTTTTATGCCCGTG
TGTTTTTTTTTCCATGGAACTGAGCAGTTAGTTGGTATGGCCGAAGATCATGGTGATCTTATTCGATTAT
GTGAGCAAACCAGACAGAAATTTCACTTGCAGTCGTTTGAGGTGCCTACAGCACGCAAAGTAATCGATAA
GCTTGATATCGAATTCCTGCAGCCCGGGGGATCCACTAGTTCTAGAGCGGCCGCCACCGCGGTGGAGCTC
CAATTCGCCCTATAGTGAGTCGTATTACAATTCACTGGCCGTCGTTTTACAACGTCGTGACTGGGAAAAC
CCTGGCGTTACCCAACTTAATCGCCTTGCAGCACATCCCCCTTTCGCCAGCTGGCGTAATAGCGAAGAGG
CCCGCACCGATCGCCCTTCCCAACAGTTGCGCAGCCTGAATGGCGAATGGAAATTGTAAGCGTTAATATT
TTGTTAAAATTCGCGTTAAATTTTTGTTAAATCAGCTCATTTTTTAACCAATAGGCCGAAATCGGCAAAA
TCCCTTATAAATCAAAAGAATAGACCGAGATAGGGT
[37 nt withheld, positions 5987-6023]
AAAGAACGTGGACTCCAACGTCAAAGG
[49 nt withheld, positions 6051-6099]
T
[91 nt withheld, positions 6101-6191]
G
[124 nt withheld, positions 6193-6316]
CAGGTGGCACTTTTCGGGGAAATGTGCGCGGAACCCCTATTTGTTTATTTTTCTAAATACATTCAAATAT
GTATCCGCTCATGAGACAATAACCCTGATAAATGCTTCAATAATATTGAAAAAGGAAGAGTATGAGTATT
CAACATTTCCGTGTCGCCCTTATTCCCTTTTTTGCGGCATTTTGCCTTCCTGTTTTTGCTCACCCAGAAA
CGCTGGTGAAAGTAAAAGATGCTGAAGATCAGTTGGGTGCACGAGTGGGTTACATCGAACTGGATCTCAA
CAGCGGTAAGATCCTTGAGAGTTTTCGCCCCGAAGAACGTTTTCCAATGATGAGCACTTTTAAAGTTCTG
CTATGTGGCGCGGTATTATCCCGTATTGACGCCGGGCAAGAGCAACTCGGTCGCCGCATACACTATTCTC
AGAATGACTTGGTTGAGTACTCACCAGTCACAGAAAAGCATCTTACGGATGGCATGACAGTAAGAGAATT
ATGCAGTGCTGCCATAACCATGAGTGATAACACTGCGGCCAACTTACTTCTGACAACGATCGGAGGACCG
AAGGAGCTAACCGCTTTTTTGCACAACATGGGGGATCATGTAACTCGCCTTGATCGTTGGGAACCGGAGC
TGAATGAAGCCATACCAAACGACGAGCGTGACACCACGATGCCTGTAGCAATGGCAACAACGTTGCGCAA
ACTATTAACTGGCGAACTACTTACTCTAGCTTCCCGGCAACAATTAATAGACTGGATGGAGGCGGATAAA
GTTGCAGGACCACTTCTGCGCTCGGCCCTTCCGGCTGGCTGGTTTATTGCTGATAAATCTGGAGCCGGTG
AGCGTGGGTCTCGCGGTATCATTGCAGCACTGGGGCCAGATGGTAAGCCCTCCCGTATCGTAGTTATCTA
CACGACGGGGAGTCAGGCAACTATGGATGAACGAAATAGACAGATCGCTGAGATAGGTGCCTCACTGATT
AAGCATTGGTAACTGTCAGACCAAGTTTACTCATATATACTTTAGATTGATTTAAAACTTCATTTTTAAT
TTAAAAGGATCTAGGTGAAGATCCTTTTTGATAATCTCATGACCAAAATCCCTTAACGTGAGTTTTCGTT
CCACTGAGCGTCAGACCCCGTAGAAAAGATCAAAGGATCTTCTTGAGATCCTTTTTTTCTGCGCGTAATC
TGCTGCTTGCAAACAAAAAAACCACCGCTACCAGCGGTGGTTTGTTTGCCGGATCAAGAGCTACCAACTC
TTTTTCCGAAGGTAACTGGCTTCAGCAGAGCGCAGATACCAAATACTGTTCTTCTAGTGTAGCCGTAGTT
AGGCCACCACTTCAAGAACTCTGTAGCACCGCCTACATACCTCGCTCTGCTAATCCTGTTACCAGTGGCT
GCTGCCAGTGGCGATAAGTCGTGTCTTACCGGGTTGGACTCAAGACGATAGTTACCGGATAAGGCGCAGC
GGTCGGGCTGAACGGGGGGTTCGTGCACACAGCCCAGCTTGGAGCGAACGACCTACACCGAACTGAGATA
CCTACAGCGTGAGCTATGAGAAAGCGCCACGCTTCCCGAAGGGAGAAAGGCGGACAGGTATCCGGTAAGC
GGCAGGGTCGGAACAGGAGAGCGCACGAGGGAGCTTCCAGGGGGAAACGCCTGGTATCTTTATAGTCCTG
TCGGGTTTCGCCACCTCTGACTTGAGCGTCGATTTTTGTGATGCTCGTCAGGGGGGCGGAGCCTATGGAA
AAACGCCAGCAACGCGGCCTTTTTACGGTTCCTGGCCTTTTGCT
Features (pLannotate 1.2.2; 17 found; start..end, strand, type, name):
      5..138     +  rep_origin     RSF ori (fragment): Plasmids containing the RSF 1030 origin of replication can be propagated in E. coli cells that contain additional plasmids with compatible origins.
    140..232     +  CDS            lacI (fragment): lac repressor; lacI; The lac repressor binds to the lac operator to inhibit transcription in E. coli. This inhibition can be relieved by adding lactose or isopropyl-β-D-thiogalactopyranoside (IPTG).
    245..266     +  protein_bind   CAP binding site: CAP binding activates transcription in the presence of cAMP. E. coli catabolite activator protein
    281..311     +  promoter       lac promoter: promoter for the E. coli lac operon
    319..335     +  protein_bind   lac operator: The lac repressor binds to the lac operator to inhibit transcription in E. coli. This inhibition can be relieved by adding lactose or isopropyl-β-D-thiogalactopyranoside (IPTG). lac repressor encoded by lacI
    380..398     +  promoter       T3 promoter: promoter for bacteriophage T3 RNA polymerase
    440..2068    +  CDS            U43 (fragment): PRIM_HHV6Z - Also known as KA4L. Protein inferred from homology: Swiss-Prot protein existence level 3. Essential component of the helicase/primase complex. Unwinds the DNA at the replication forks and generates single-stranded DNA for both leading and lagging strand synthesis. The primase initiates primer synthesis and thereby produces large amount of short RNA primers on the lagging strand that the polymerase elongates using dNTPs. From Human herpesvirus 6B (strain Z29) (HHV-6 variant B) (Human B lymphotropic virus).
   2296..3843    +  CDS            ICP27_HHV6Z: Protein inferred from homology: Swiss-Prot protein existence level 3. Immediate early (EI) protein that plays many roles during productive infection including regulation of viral gene expression and nuclear export of intronless viral RNAs. From Human herpesvirus 6B (strain Z29) (HHV-6 variant B) (Human B lymphotropic virus).
   4940..4956    +  promoter       TRP1 promoter (fragment): S. cerevisiae TRP1
   5209..5598    +  CDS            DBP (fragment): DNBI_HHV6Z - Also known as KA2L, U41. Protein inferred from homology: Swiss-Prot protein existence level 3. Plays several crucial roles in viral infection. Participates in the opening of the viral DNA origin to initiate replication by interacting with the origin-binding protein. May disrupt loops, hairpins and other secondary structures present on ssDNA to reduce and eliminate pausing of viral DNA polymerase at specific sites during elongation. Promotes viral DNA recombination by performing strand- transfer, characterized by the ability to transfer a DNA strand from a linear duplex to a comple
   5593..5670    -  misc_feature   MCS (fragment): pBluescript multiple cloning site
   5679..5697    -  promoter       T7 promoter: promoter for bacteriophage T7 RNA polymerase
   5700..5857    +  CDS            lacZα (fragment): LacZα fragment of β-galactosidase; lacZ fragment
   5888..6316    -  rep_origin     f1 ori (sequence partly withheld): f1 bacteriophage origin of replication; arrow indicates direction of (+) strand synthesis
   6343..6447    +  promoter       AmpR promoter: bla
   6448..7308    +  CDS            AmpR: β-lactamase; bla; confers resistance to ampicillin, carbenicillin, and related antibiotics
   7479..8067    +  rep_origin     ori: high-copy-number ColE1/pMB1/pBR322/pUC origin of replication
