[The description below was written by a language model from this plasmid's Addgene catalogue record and pLannotate feature annotations shown in this document.]
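Description:
pH6Z-603 is a bacterial cloning plasmid that carries a single restriction fragment of the human herpesvirus 6B (HHV-6B) strain Z29 genome. It is one member of a set of clones made during restriction mapping and molecular cloning of that genome. The backbone is pKSm13-, a Stratagene phagemid similar to pBluescript SK+. It is a high-copy vector that replicates in E. coli through a ColE1/pUC-type origin and is selected with ampicillin through the β-lactamase (AmpR) gene. An f1 origin is also present, which in phagemids of this type allows rescue of single-stranded DNA. The short hits to an RSF origin, lacI and a yeast TRP1 promoter in the automated annotation are fragments. They are most likely incidental sequence matches rather than functional elements.

The insert is the ClaI J fragment, recorded as about 5.2 kb and spanning roughly positions 68,353 to 73,505 of the viral genome. It sits in the pBluescript-type multiple cloning site, interrupting lacZα, and is flanked by the T3 and T7 phage promoters, which also serve as sequencing primer sites. According to the depositor, the fragment contains genes U41, U42 and part of U43. The feature table agrees in part: it shows a partial U43 reading frame (the primase subunit of the helicase/primase complex), a complete ICP27-homologue reading frame that presumably corresponds to U42, and only a short portion of U41 (the major single-stranded DNA-binding protein). No eukaryotic promoter or tag has been added, so the viral sequences are present as native genomic DNA and not as an expression cassette. The cloning method is not recorded. The plasmid mainly serves as a source of defined HHV-6B genomic DNA, for example for subcloning, sequencing, or generating probes.
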