Addgene plasmid #85242: pH6Z-603
Purpose: Plasmid clone containing HHV-6B(Z29) restriction endonuclease fragment
Depositing lab: Philip Pellett. Depositing organization: Centers for Disease Control and Prevention. Publication: Restriction endonuclease mapping and molecular cloning of the human herpesvirus 6 variant B strain Z29 genome. Lindquester GJ, Inoue N, Allen RD, Castelli JW, Stamey FR, Dambaugh TR, O'Brian JJ, Danovich RM, Frenkel N, Pellett PE. Arch Virol. 1996;141(2):367-79. PubMed 8634027.
Backbone
  Vector backbone: pKSm13-
  Backbone manufacturer: Stratagene, similar to pBluescript SK+
  Vector type: cloning vector
Growth in bacteria
  Bacterial resistance: Ampicillin, 100 μg/mL
  Growth temperature: 37°C
  Growth strain: DH5alpha
  Copy number: High Copy
Gene/Insert
  Gene/Insert name: fragment of the human herpesvirus 6B strain Z29 genome (alt name: NC_000898)
  Insert size (bp): 5200
  Cloning method: Unknown
  Sequencing primers: 5′ T7; 3′ T3
Terms and licenses: Academic/Nonprofit Terms; Industry Terms: Not Available to Industry
Depositor comments: restriction enzyme fragment = ClaI J; Range (bases) = 68,353-73,505; Associated Genes = U41, U42, U43 (partial)
How to cite: pH6Z-603 was a gift from Philip Pellett (Addgene plasmid # 85242 ; http://n2t.net/addgene:85242 ; RRID:Addgene_85242)
